>Addgene plasmid #229316 | pXTK079 [CDS_mBlueberry2_PartType6] | addgene full sequence | sequence record 464705 | Addgene NGS Result
TTGAGATCCTTTTTTTCTGCGCGTAATCTGCTGCTTGCAAACAAAAAAACCACCGCTACCAGCGGTGGTT
TGTTTGCCGGATCAAGAGCTACCAACTCTTTTTCCGAAGGTAACTGGCTTCAGCAGAGCGCAGATACCAA
ATACTGTTCTTCTAGTGTAGCCGTAGTTAGGCCACCACTTCAAGAACTCTGTAGCACCGCCTACATACCT
CGCTCTGCTAATCCTGTTACCAGTGGCTGCTGCCAGTGGCGATAAGTCGTGTCTTACCGGGTTGGACTCA
AGACGATAGTTACCGGATAAGGCGCAGCGGTCGGGCTGAACGGGGGGTTCGTGCACACAGCCCAGCTTGG
AGCGAACGACCTACACCGAACTGAGATACCTACAGCGTGAGCTATGAGAAAGCGCCACGCTTCCCGAAGG
GAGAAAGGCGGACAGGTATCCGGTAAGCGGCAGGGTCGGAACAGGAGAGCGCACGAGGGAGCTTCCAGGG
GGAAACGCCTGGTATCTTTATAGTCCTGTCGGGTTTCGCCACCTCTGACTTGAGCGTCGATTTTTGTGAT
GCTCGTCAGGGGGGCGGAGCCTATGGAAAAACGCCAGCAACGCGAGTCGGTCTCTTATGGTGAGCAAGGG
CGAGGAGAATAACATGGCCATCATCAAGGAGTTCATGCGCTTCAAGGTGCACGTGGAGGGCTCCGTGAAC
GGCCACGAGTTCGAGATCGAGGGCGAGGGCGAGGGCCGCCCCTACGAGGGCACCCAGACCGCCAAGCTGA
AGGTGACCAAGGGTGGCCCCCTGCCCTTCACCTGGGACATCCTGTCCCCTCAGTTCATGTTCGGCTCCAA
GGTCTACATTAAGCATCCAGCCGACATCCCCGACTACTTCAAGCTGTCCTTCCCCGAGGGCTTCAGGTGG
GAGCGCGTGATGAACTTCGAGGACGGCGGCGTGGTGACCGTGACCCAGGACTCCTCCCTGCAGGACGGCG
TGTTCATCTACAAGGTGAAGCTGCGCGGCACCAACTTCCCCTCCGACGGCCCCGTAATGCAGTGTCGTAC
CATGGGCTGGGAGGCCTTCACTGAGCGGATGTACCCCGAGGACGGCGCCCTGAAGAGCGAGATCAAGACG
AGGCTGAAGCTGAAGGACGGCGGCCACTACGACGCTGAGGTCAAGACCACCTACAAGGCCAAGAAGCCCG
TGCAGCTGCCCGGCGCCTACAACGTCGACATCAAGTTGGACATCGTGTCCCACAACGAGGACTACACCAT
CGTGGAACAGTACGAACGCGCCGAGGGCCGCCACTCCACCGGCGGCATGGACGAGCTGTACAAGTAAATC
CTGAGACCAGAGTAGCCCGCCTAATGAGCGGGCTTTTTTTTAATTCCCCTATTTGTTTATTTTTCTAAAT
ACATTCAAATATGTATCCGCTCATGAGACAATAACCCTGATAAATGCTTCAATAATATTGAAAAAGGAAG
AGTATGAGCATTCAGCATTTTCGTGTGGCGCTGATTCCGTTTTTTGCGGCGTTTTGCCTGCCGGTGTTTG
CGCATCCGGAAACCCTGGTGAAAGTGAAAGATGCGGAAGATCAACTGGGTGCGCGCGTGGGCTATATTGA
ACTGGATCTGAACAGCGGCAAAATTCTGGAATCTTTTCGTCCGGAAGAACGTTTTCCGATGATGAGCACC
TTTAAAGTGCTGCTGTGCGGTGCGGTTCTGAGCCGTGTGGATGCGGGCCAGGAACAACTGGGCCGTCGTA
TTCATTATAGCCAGAACGATCTGGTGGAATATAGCCCGGTGACCGAAAAACATCTGACCGATGGCATGAC
CGTGCGTGAACTGTGCAGCGCGGCGATTACCATGAGCGATAACACCGCGGCGAACCTGCTGCTGACGACC
ATTGGCGGTCCGAAAGAACTGACCGCGTTTCTGCATAACATGGGCGATCATGTGACCCGTCTGGATCGTT
GGGAACCGGAACTGAACGAAGCGATTCCGAACGATGAACGTGATACCACCATGCCGGCAGCAATGGCGAC
CACCCTGCGTAAACTGCTGACGGGTGAGCTGCTGACCCTGGCAAGCCGCCAGCAACTGATTGATTGGATG
GAAGCGGATAAAGTGGCGGGTCCGCTGCTGCGTAGCGCGCTGCCGGCTGGCTGGTTTATTGCGGATAAAA
GCGGTGCGGGCGAACGTGGCAGCCGTGGCATTATTGCGGCGCTGGGCCCGGATGGTAAACCGAGCCGTAT
TGTGGTGATTTATACCACCGGCAGCCAGGCGACGATGGATGAACGTAACCGTCAGATTGCGGAAATTGGC
GCGAGCCTGATTAAACATTGGTAAACCGATACAATTAAAGGCTCCTTTTGGAGCCTTTTTTTTTGGACGA
CCCTTGTCAGATCAAAGGATCTTC
Features (pLannotate 1.2.2; 5 found; start..end, strand, type, name):
      1..589     +  rep_origin     ori: high-copy-number ColE1/pMB1/pBR322/pUC origin of replication
    617..1327    +  CDS            mCherry2: derivative of the monomeric red fluorescent protein mCherry mammalian codon-optimized
   1382..1473    +  promoter       AmpR promoter: bla
   1474..2331    +  CDS            bla: BLAT_ECOLX - Experimental evidence at protein level: Swiss-Prot protein existence level 1. TEM-type are the most prevalent beta-lactamases in enterobacteria; they hydrolyze the beta-lactam bond in susceptible beta-lactam antibiotics, thus conferring resistance to penicillins and cephalosporins. TEM-3 and TEM-4 are capable of hydrolyzing cefotaxime and ceftazidime. TEM-5 is capable of hydrolyzing ceftazidime. TEM-6 is capable of hydrolyzing ceftazidime and aztreonam. TEM-8/CAZ-2, TEM- 16/CAZ-7 and TEM-24/CAZ-6 are markedly active against ceftazidime. IRT- 4 shows resistance to beta-lactamase in
   2338..2377    +  terminator     fd terminator: central terminator from bacteriophage fd (Otsuka and Kunisawa, 1982)
