[The description below was written by a language model from this plasmid's Addgene catalogue record and pLannotate feature annotations shown in this document.]
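Description:
pXTK079 [CDS_mBlueberry2_PartType6] is a small (about 2.4 kb) Golden Gate part plasmid from the XanthoMoClo modular cloning toolkit, which was developed for genetic engineering of the bacterial genera Xanthobacter and Roseixanthobacter. It is built on the pXTK backbone and is catalogued as a bacterial expression vector, but it functions as a storage and donor plasmid for a single standardized part rather than as a complete expression unit. It is propagated in E. coli using a ColE1/pMB1/pUC-type origin of replication and selected with ampicillin through a TEM-type beta-lactamase gene (bla) driven by its own AmpR promoter and followed by the bacteriophage fd terminator. The catalogue entry lists the plasmid as low copy, whereas the automated annotation describes the origin as a high-copy type. The record does not resolve this difference.

The payload is a synthetic coding sequence for mBlueberry2, a blue fluorescent protein, formatted as a "Part Type 6" coding-sequence module in the toolkit's assembly hierarchy. The feature table labels this roughly 710 bp open reading frame as mCherry2. This most likely reflects the close sequence relationship between mBlueberry2 and the mCherry family, so that the annotation tool matched the nearest entry in its database, rather than a different insert. No promoter, ribosome binding site or terminator is annotated around the reporter, which fits a bare CDS part that is meant to be excised and combined with separate regulatory parts. The flanking Type IIS restriction sites and overhangs are not annotated, and the cloning sites are recorded as unknown. The part is typically used in Golden Gate assembly to build fluorescent reporter transcription units for Xanthobacter and related hosts.
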