Addgene plasmid #229316: pXTK079 [CDS_mBlueberry2_PartType6]
Purpose: XanthoMoClo Golden Gate Part Plasmid for cloning, contains CDS_mBlueberry2_PartType6
Depositing lab: Michael Springer. Depositing organization: Harvard Medical School. Publication: XanthoMoClo horizontal line A Robust Modular Cloning Genetic Toolkit for the Genera Xanthobacter and Roseixanthobacter. Soltysiak MPM, Ory ALH, Lee AD, Christophersen CE, Jalihal AP, Springer M. ACS Synth Biol. 2025 Apr 18;14(4):1173-1190. doi: 10.1021/acssynbio.4c00806. Epub 2025 Mar 13. PubMed 40080684.
Backbone
  Vector backbone: pXTK
  Vector type: Bacterial Expression
Growth in bacteria
  Bacterial resistance: Ampicillin, 100 μg/mL
  Growth temperature: 37°C
  Growth strain: DH5alpha
  Copy number: Low Copy
Gene/Insert
  Gene/Insert name: mBlueberry2 (alt name: CDS_mBlueberry2_PartType6)
  Species: Synthetic
  Cloning method: Restriction Enzyme; 5′ cloning site unknown (unknown if destroyed)
Terms and licenses: Academic/Nonprofit Terms; Industry Terms: Not Available to Industry
How to cite: pXTK079 [CDS_mBlueberry2_PartType6] was a gift from Michael Springer (Addgene plasmid # 229316 ; http://n2t.net/addgene:229316 ; RRID:Addgene_229316)
